>Addgene plasmid #130610 | pTK_Msx1_enh_264_Citrine | depositor full sequence | sequence record 249941 | pTK_Msx1_enh_264_Citrine sequence 5596 bps
AATAAAATATCTTTATTTTCATTACATCTGTGTGTTGGTTTTTTGTGTGAATCGATAGTACTAACATACG
CTCTCCATCAAAACAAAACGAAACAAAACAAACTAGCAAAATAGGCTGTCCCCAGTGCAAGTGCAGGTGC
CAGAACATTTCTCTATCGATAGGTACCGAGCTCGAGTTGCCAGGCGCATCTTTGGGTGCAGAACCCGAGT
GTAGATCGGACTTCGGATCGTGCTCCTATTAGCAAACCAAACACCGGTTTTGTTTTTGTTGCTGACGTTG
TTTGTTTTCATTGCCGTCTGAATGAGCCTTTTATGGCCCCTGCCTTGCCTGGCTGACTGCACCCGATTGT
ATTTAATTACATTTACTCGGCAGTTTCAGCCGCGATCCCCGGCCGTTACCCATCAAGTCCAATCACTATT
CTTTAAATCCAATGGCTCAGAATCAGAGAATTTATCTTTTGCACAGTTATTGCCCAAACATCCAGCGTAA
ACAGGCGGGGCTCCCCGGCCTTGCTCCGGCTGCGCTGATTAAAGGCCGGCAGTAAGATGGATGGAGGCGG
TGCGGGCAGCAGGCTCAGCGCCCCGCTGCGCCCCAGTCTCTGCCATTGTGCCTGCCTCTGGGTACCAGAC
TCGCCGTGGTCCTCCCAGCTCCAAAAGGAAAGCTGGCTTTGTTTGCCCGTAAGCATCTGCAAACTGTTCT
GACACATGATCTACCCTCTCAGCAAGGCCACTCATTAGGCTGATTATCACTTCAAAGTTTGTATTATCGT
CCATCTCTAAAGGCAATTAGGAATGGGTGGCTTTGAGTATCAGACACTGGGTGACACTAAGTGACTCATC
TTTATTGATTCTTTTGTGTGCGGAGACAGTGATTGAGATGATAGGATTGCAGCCTACCTGCCCCTTTGAC
TGGTAAATACTGAAGAAAAACGGTGTGTAATTAACTGACAGTTAATATAGGTTCTGTTTAGTGTTCAGAA
AGCACAATAGTGGAAGCTGCCCAAAAGGAACAAAGTAATGAAACTCCTTTGACAAGTTAAACTCTAAAGC
CAACTGTGTAATTATCTGACGGTTAACGGGGGGAGGGGAGGACTCGGATTCGTGTTTATGAGACCAAAGG
AATTCCTGCCCCTGAACAATGGGGACAGTTACTGACAATAATCATAACAGCTACACCAGATATTTGTTTG
TGCAAGCCTGGCTTGCAGGCGAGCTCAGCCCGGTACCCAACCCCGCTCCCCGTCTGTGGGTCAGGGATAC
CGAGCCCAGGAAACCACAGCCTGTTCTCTGTTGGCTAGCCCGGGCTCGAGATCTGCGATCTAAGTAAGCT
TGCTGCTTCATCCCCGTGGCCCGTTGCTCGCGTTTGCTGGCGGTGTCCCCGGAAGAAATATATTTGCATG
TCTTTAGTTCTATGATGACACAAACCCCGCCCAGCGTCTTGTCATTGGCGAATTCGAACACGCAGATGCA
GTCGGGGCGGCGCGGTCCCAGGTCCACTTCGCATATTAAGGTGACGCGTGTGGCCTCGAACACCGAGCGA
CCCTGCAGCGACCCGCTTAACAGCGTCAACAGCGTGCCGCAGATCCCAAGCTTGCGGCCGCTTAAGCTGC
AGAAGTTGGTCGTGAGGCACTGGGCAGGTAAGTATCAAGGTTACAAGACAGGTTTAAGGAGACCAATAGA
AACTGGGCTTGTCGAGACAGAGAAGACTCTTGCGTTTCTGATAGGCACCTATTGGTCTTACTGACATCCA
CTTTGCCTTTCTCTCCACAGGTGTCCACTCCCAGGTTCAATACAGCTCTTAAGCGGCCGCAAGCTAGCTT
GCCGCCACCATGGTGAGCAAGGGCGAGGAGCTGTTCACCGGGGTGGTGCCCATCCTGGTCGAGCTGGACG
GCGACGTAAACGGCCACAAGTTCAGCGTGTCCGGCGAGGGCGAGGGCGATGCCACCTACGGCAAGCTGAC
CCTGAAGTTCATCTGCACCACCGGCAAGCTGCCCGTGCCCTGGCCCACCCTCGTGACCACCTTCGGCTAC
GGCCTGATGTGCTTCGCCCGCTACCCCGACCACATGAAGCAGCACGACTTCTTCAAGTCCGCCATGCCCG
AAGGCTACGTCCAGGAGCGCACCATCTTCTTCAAGGACGACGGCAACTACAAGACCCGCGCCGAGGTGAA
GTTCGAGGGCGACACCCTGGTGAACCGCATCGAGCTGAAGGGCATCGACTTCAAGGAGGACGGCAACATC
CTGGGGCACAAGCTGGAGTACAACTACAACAGCCACAACGTCTATATCATGGCCGACAAGCAGAAGAACG
GCATCAAGGTGAACTTCAAGATCCGCCACAACATCGAGGACGGCAGCGTGCAGCTCGCCGACCACTACCA
GCAGAACACCCCCATCGGCGACGGCCCCGTGCTGCTGCCCGACAACCACTACCTGAGCTACCAGTCCGCC
CTGAGCAAAGACCCCAACGAGAAGCGCGATCACATGGTCCTGCTGGAGTTCGTGACCGCCGCCGGGATCA
CTCTCGGCATGGACGAGCTGTACAAGTGAGCCTCTAGACTCCCTCAGCGGCGCGCCGATCTGCGGTTGCC
GAGGTATCTTCCGGGTATTATGCGCCATTGCGCCACGGACTAGCATCCTGCTAGATTCGCGTCTTGATAC
GGGCCTAAAGATCTCACGTGTCTAGAGTCGGGGCGGCCGGCCGCTTCGAGCAGACATGATAAGATACATT
GATGAGTTTGGACAAACCACAACTAGAATGCAGTGAAAAAAATGCTTTATTTGTGAAATTTGTGATGCTA
TTGCTTTATTTGTAACCATTATAAGCTGCAATAAACAAGTTAACAACAACAATTGCATTCATTTTATGTT
TCAGGTTCAGGGGGAGGTGTGGGAGGTTTTTTAAAGCAAGTAAAACCTCTACAAATGTGGTAAAATCGAT
AAGGATCCGTCGACCGATGCCCTTGAGAGCCTTCAACCCAGTCAGCTCCTTCCGGTGGGCGCGGGGCATG
ACTATCGTCGCCGCACTTATGACTGTCTTCTTTATCATGCAACTCGTAGGACAGGTGCCGGCAGCGCTCT
TCCGCTTCCTCGCTCACTGACTCGCTGCGCTCGGTCGTTCGGCTGCGGCGAGCGGTATCAGCTCACTCAA
AGGCGGTAATACGGTTATCCACAGAATCAGGGGATAACGCAGGAAAGAACATGTGAGCAAAAGGCCAGCA
AAAGGCCAGGAACCGTAAAAAGGCCGCGTTGCTGGCGTTTTTCCATAGGCTCCGCCCCCCTGACGAGCAT
CACAAAAATCGACGCTCAAGTCAGAGGTGGCGAAACCCGACAGGACTATAAAGATACCAGGCGTTTCCCC
CTGGAAGCTCCCTCGTGCGCTCTCCTGTTCCGACCCTGCCGCTTACCGGATACCTGTCCGCCTTTCTCCC
TTCGGGAAGCGTGGCGCTTTCTCAATGCTCACGCTGTAGGTATCTCAGTTCGGTGTAGGTCGTTCGCTCC
AAGCTGGGCTGTGTGCACGAACCCCCCGTTCAGCCCGACCGCTGCGCCTTATCCGGTAACTATCGTCTTG
AGTCCAACCCGGTAAGACACGACTTATCGCCACTGGCAGCAGCCACTGGTAACAGGATTAGCAGAGCGAG
GTATGTAGGCGGTGCTACAGAGTTCTTGAAGTGGTGGCCTAACTACGGCTACACTAGAAGGACAGTATTT
GGTATCTGCGCTCTGCTGAAGCCAGTTACCTTCGGAAAAAGAGTTGGTAGCTCTTGATCCGGCAAACAAA
CCACCGCTGGTAGCGGTGGTTTTTTTGTTTGCAAGCAGCAGATTACGCGCAGAAAAAAAGGATCTCAAGA
AGATCCTTTGATCTTTTCTACGGGGTCTGACGCTCAGTGGAACGAAAACTCACGTTAAGGGATTTTGGTC
ATGAGATTATCAAAAAGGATCTTCACCTAGATCCTTTTAAATTAAAAATGAAGTTTTAAATCAATCTAAA
GTATATATGAGTAAACTTGGTCTGACAGTTACCAATGCTTAATCAGTGAGGCACCTATCTCAGCGATCTG
TCTATTTCGTTCATCCATAGTTGCCTGACTCCCCGTCGTGTAGATAACTACGATACGGGAGGGCTTACCA
TCTGGCCCCAGTGCTGCAATGATACCGCGAGACCCACGCTCACCGGCTCCAGATTTATCAGCAATAAACC
AGCCAGCCGGAAGGGCCGAGCGCAGAAGTGGTCCTGCAACTTTATCCGCCTCCATCCAGTCTATTAATTG
TTGCCGGGAAGCTAGAGTAAGTAGTTCGCCAGTTAATAGTTTGCGCAACGTTGTTGCCATTGCTACAGGC
ATCGTGGTGTCACGCTCGTCGTTTGGTATGGCTTCATTCAGCTCCGGTTCCCAACGATCAAGGCGAGTTA
CATGATCCCCCATGTTGTGCAAAAAAGCGGTTAGCTCCTTCGGTCCTCCGATCGTTGTCAGAAGTAAGTT
GGCCGCAGTGTTATCACTCATGGTTATGGCAGCACTGCATAATTCTCTTACTGTCATGCCATCCGTAAGA
TGCTTTTCTGTGACTGGTGAGTACTCAACCAAGTCATTCTGAGAATAGTGTATGCGGCGACCGAGTTGCT
CTTGCCCGGCGTCAATACGGGATAATACCGCGCCACATAGCAGAACTTTAAAAGTGCTCATCATTGGAAA
ACGTTCTTCGGGGCGAAAACTCTCAAGGATCTTACCGCTGTTGAGATCCAGTTCGATGTAACCCACTCGT
GCACCCAACTGATCTTCAGCATCTTTTACTTTCACCAGCGTTTCTGGGTGAGCAAAAACAGGAAGGCAAA
ATGCCGCAAAAAAGGGAATAAGGGCGACACGGAAATGTTGAATACTCATACTCTTCCTTTTTCAATATTA
TTGAAGCATTTATCAGGGTTATTGTCTCATGAGCGGATACATATTTGAATGTATTTAGAAAAATAAACAA
ATAGGGGTTCCGCGCACATTTCCCCGAAAAGTGCCACCTG
[124 nt withheld, positions 5011-5134]
C
[91 nt withheld, positions 5136-5226]
A
[49 nt withheld, positions 5228-5276]
CCTTTGACGTTGGAGTCCACGTTCTTT
[37 nt withheld, positions 5304-5340]
ACCCTATCTCGGTCTATTCTTTTGATTTATAAGGGATTTTGCCGATTTCGGCCTATTGGTTAAAAAATGA
GCTGATTTAACAAAAATTTAACGCGAATTTTAACAAAATATTAACGCTTACAATTTGCCATTCGCCATTC
AGGCTGCGCAACTGTTGGGAAGGGCGATCGGTGCGGGCCTCTTCGCTATTACGCCAGCCCAAGCTACCAT
GATAAGTAAGTAATATTAAGGTACGGGAGGTACTTGGAGCGGCCGC
Features (pLannotate 1.2.2; 13 found; start..end, strand, type, name):
      1..49      +  polyA_signal   poly(A) signal: synthetic polyadenylation signal
     63..154     +  misc_feature   pause site: RNA polymerase II transcriptional pause signal from the human α2 globin gene
   1415..1560    +  promoter       HSV TK promoter: herpes simplex virus thymidine kinase promoter
   1638..1770    +  intron         chimeric intron: chimera between introns from human β-globin and immunoglobulin heavy chain genes
   1830..2546    +  CDS            Citrine: Citrine is a basic (constitutively fluorescent) yellow fluorescent protein published in 2001, derived from Aequorea victoria. It has moderate acid sensitivity.
   2720..2841    -  polyA_signal   SV40 poly(A) signal: SV40 polyadenylation signal
   2864..2932    -  CDS            large T antigen (fragment): large T antigen from SV40 (simian virus 40)
   2948..3080    +  CDS            TcR (fragment): tetracycline efflux protein; tet; confers resistance to tetracycline
   3260..3848    -  rep_origin     ori: high-copy-number ColE1/pMB1/pBR322/pUC origin of replication
   4019..4879    -  CDS            AmpR: β-lactamase; bla; confers resistance to ampicillin, carbenicillin, and related antibiotics
   4880..4984    -  promoter       AmpR promoter: bla
   5011..5439    +  rep_origin     f1 ori (sequence partly withheld): f1 bacteriophage origin of replication; arrow indicates direction of (+) strand synthesis
   5471..5538    -  CDS            lacZα (fragment): LacZα fragment of β-galactosidase; lacZ fragment
