>Addgene plasmid #130610 | pTK_Msx1_enh_264_Citrine | addgene full sequence | sequence record 259317 | Addgene NGS Result
AATCGATAGTACTAACATACGCTCTCCATCAAAACAAAACGAAACAAAACAAACTAGCAAAATAGGCTGT
CCCCAGTGCAAGTGCAGGTGCCAGAACATTTCTCTATCGATAGGTACCGAGCTCGAGTTGCCAGGCGCAT
CTTTGGGTGCAGAACCCGAGTGTAGATCGGACTTCGGATCGTGCTCCTATTAGCAAACCAAACACCGGTT
TTGTTTTTGTTGCTGACGTTGTTTGTTTTCATTGCCGTCTGAATGAGCCTTTTATGGCCCCTGCCTTGCC
TGGCTGACTGCACCCGATTGTATTTAATTACATTTACTCGGCAGTTTCAGCCGCGATCCCCGGCCGTTAC
CCATCAAGTCCAATCACTATTCTTTAAATCCAATGGCTCAGAATCAGAGAATTTATCTTTTGCACAGTTA
TTGCCCAAACATCCAGCGTAAACAGGCGGGGCTCCCCGGCCTTGCTCCGGCTGCGCTGATTAAAGGCCGG
CAGTAAGATGGATGGAGGCGGTGCGGGCAGCAGGCTCAGCGCCCCGCTGCGCCCCAGTCTCTGCCATTGT
GCCTGCCTCTGGGTACCAGACTCGCCGTGGTCCTCCCAGCTCCAAAAGGAAAGCTGGCTTTGTTTGCCCG
TAAGCATCTGCAAACTGTTCTGACACATGATCTACCCTCTCAGCAAGGCCACTCATTAGGCTGATTATCA
CTTCAAAGTTTGTATTATCGTCCATCTCTAAAGGCAATTAGGAATGGGTGGCTTTGAGTATCAGACACTG
GGTGACACTAAGTGACTCATCTTTATTGATTCTTTTGTGTGCGGAGACAGTGATTGAGATGATAGGATTG
CAGCCTACCTGCCCCTTTGACTGGTAAATACTGAAGAAAAACGGTGTGTAATTAACTGACAGTTAATATA
GGTTCTGTTTAGTGTTCAGAAAGCACAATAGTGGAAGCTGCCCAAAAGGAACAAAGTAATGAAACTCCTT
TGACAAGTTAAACTCTAAAGCCAACTGTGTAATTATCTGACGGTTAACGGGGGGAGGGGAGGACTCGGAT
TCGTGTTTATGAGACCAAAGGAATTCCTGCCCCTGAACAATGGGGACAGTTACTGACAATAATCATAACA
GCTACACCAGATATTTGTTTGTGCAAGCCTGGCTTGCAGGCGAGCTCAGCCCGGTACCCAACCCCGCTCC
CCGTCTGTGGGTCAGGGATACCGAGCCCAGGAAACCACAGCCTGTTCTCTGTTGGCTAGCCCGGGCTCGA
GATCTGCGATCTAAGTAAGCTTGCTGCTTCATCCCCGTGGCCCGTTGCTCGCGTTTGCTGGCGGTGTCCC
CGGAAGAAATATATTTGCATGTCTTTAGTTCTATGATGACACAAACCCCGCCCAGCGTCTTGTCATTGGC
GAATTCGAACACGCAGATGCAGTCGGGGCGGCGCGGTCCCAGGTCCACTTCGCATATTAAGGTGACGCGT
GTGGCCTCGAACACCGAGCGACCCTGCAGCGACCCGCTTAACAGCGTCAACAGCGTGCCGCAGATCCCAA
GCTTGCGGCCGCTTAAGCTGCAGAAGTTGGTCGTGAGGCACTGGGCAGGTAAGTATCAAGGTTACAAGAC
AGGTTTAAGGAGACCAATAGAAACTGGGCTTGTCGAGACAGAGAAGACTCTTGCGTTTCTGATAGGCACC
TATTGGTCTTACTGACATCCACTTTGCCTTTCTCTCCACAGGTGTCCACTCCCAGGTTCAATACAGCTCT
TAAGCGGCCGCAAGCTAGCTTGCCGCCACCATGGTGAGCAAGGGCGAGGAGCTGTTCACCGGGGTGGTGC
CCATCCTGGTCGAGCTGGACGGCGACGTAAACGGCCACAAGTTCAGCGTGTCCGGCGAGGGCGAGGGCGA
TGCCACCTACGGCAAGCTGACCCTGAAGTTCATCTGCACCACCGGCAAGCTGCCCGTGCCCTGGCCCACC
CTCGTGACCACCTTCGGCTACGGCCTGATGTGCTTCGCCCGCTACCCCGACCACATGAAGCAGCACGACT
TCTTCAAGTCCGCCATGCCCGAAGGCTACGTCCAGGAGCGCACCATCTTCTTCAAGGACGACGGCAACTA
CAAGACCCGCGCCGAGGTGAAGTTCGAGGGCGACACCCTGGTGAACCGCATCGAGCTGAAGGGCATCGAC
TTCAAGGAGGACGGCAACATCCTGGGGCACAAGCTGGAGTACAACTACAACAGCCACAACGTCTATATCA
TGGCCGACAAGCAGAAGAACGGCATCAAGGTGAACTTCAAGATCCGCCACAACATCGAGGACGGCAGCGT
GCAGCTCGCCGACCACTACCAGCAGAACACCCCCATCGGCGACGGCCCCGTGCTGCTGCCCGACAACCAC
TACCTGAGCTACCAGTCCGCCCTGAGCAAAGACCCCAACGAGAAGCGCGATCACATGGTCCTGCTGGAGT
TCGTGACCGCCGCCGGGATCACTCTCGGCATGGACGAGCTGTACAAGTGAGCCTCTAGACTCCCTCAGCG
GCGCGCCGATCTGCGGTTGCCGAGGTATCTTCCGGGTATTATGCGCCATTGCGCCACGGACTAGCATCCT
GCTAGATTCGCGTCTTGATACGGGCCTAAAGATCTCACGTGTCTAGAGTCGGGGCGGCCGGCCGCTTCGA
GCAGACATGATAAGATACATTGATGAGTTTGGACAAACCACAACTAGAATGCAGTGAAAAAAATGCTTTA
TTTGTGAAATTTGTGATGCTATTGCTTTATTTGTAACCATTATAAGCTGCAATAAACAAGTTAACAACAA
CAATTGCATTCATTTTATGTTTCAGGTTCAGGGGGAGGTGTGGGAGGTTTTTTAAAGCAAGTAAAACCTC
TACAAATGTGGTAAAATCGATAAGGATCCGTCGACCGATGCCCTTGAGAGCCTTCAACCCAGTCAGCTCC
TTCCGGTGGGCGCGGGGCATGACTATCGTCGCCGCACTTATGACTGTCTTCTTTATCATGCAACTCGTAG
GACAGGTGCCGGCAGCGCTCTTCCGCTTCCTCGCTCACTGACTCGCTGCGCTCGGTCGTTCGGCTGCGGC
GAGCGGTATCAGCTCACTCAAAGGCGGTAATACGGTTATCCACAGAATCAGGGGATAACGCAGGAAAGAA
CATGTGAGCAAAAGGCCAGCAAAAGGCCAGGAACCGTAAAAAGGCCGCGTTGCTGGCGTTTTTCCATAGG
CTCCGCCCCCCTGACGAGCATCACAAAAATCGACGCTCAAGTCAGAGGTGGCGAAACCCGACAGGACTAT
AAAGATACCAGGCGTTTCCCCCTGGAAGCTCCCTCGTGCGCTCTCCTGTTCCGACCCTGCCGCTTACCGG
ATACCTGTCCGCCTTTCTCCCTTCGGGAAGCGTGGCGCTTTCTCATAGCTCACGCTGTAGGTATCTCAGT
TCGGTGTAGGTCGTTCGCTCCAAGCTGGGCTGTGTGCACGAACCCCCCGTTCAGCCCGACCGCTGCGCCT
TATCCGGTAACTATCGTCTTGAGTCCAACCCGGTAAGACACGACTTATCGCCACTGGCAGCAGCCACTGG
TAACAGGATTAGCAGAGCGAGGTATGTAGGCGGTGCTACAGAGTTCTTGAAGTGGTGGCCTAACTACGGC
TACACTAGAAGAACAGTATTTGGTATCTGCGCTCTGCTGAAGCCAGTTACCTTCGGAAAAAGAGTTGGTA
GCTCTTGATCCGGCAAACAAACCACCGCTGGTAGCGGTGGTTTTTTTGTTTGCAAGCAGCAGATTACGCG
CAGAAAAAAAGGATCTCAAGAAGATCCTTTGATCTTTTCTACGGGGTCTGACGCTCAGTGGAACGAAAAC
TCACGTTAAGGGATTTTGGTCATGAGATTATCAAAAAGGATCTTCACCTAGATCCTTTTAAATTAAAAAT
GAAGTTTTAAATCAATCTAAAGTATATATGAGTAAACTTGGTCTGACAGTTACCAATGCTTAATCAGTGA
GGCACCTATCTCAGCGATCTGTCTATTTCGTTCATCCATAGTTGCCTGACTCCCCGTCGTGTAGATAACT
ACGATACGGGAGGGCTTACCATCTGGCCCCAGTGCTGCAATGATACCGCGAGACCCACGCTCACCGGCTC
CAGATTTATCAGCAATAAACCAGCCAGCCGGAAGGGCCGAGCGCAGAAGTGGTCCTGCAACTTTATCCGC
CTCCATCCAGTCTATTAATTGTTGCCGGGAAGCTAGAGTAAGTAGTTCGCCAGTTAATAGTTTGCGCAAC
GTTGTTGCCATTGCTACAGGCATCGTGGTGTCACGCTCGTCGTTTGGTATGGCTTCATTCAGCTCCGGTT
CCCAACGATCAAGGCGAGTTACATGATCCCCCATGTTGTGCAAAAAAGCGGTTAGCTCCTTCGGTCCTCC
GATCGTTGTCAGAAGTAAGTTGGCCGCAGTGTTATCACTCATGGTTATGGCAGCACTGCATAATTCTCTT
ACTGTCATGCCATCCGTAAGATGCTTTTCTGTGACTGGTGAGTACTCAACCAAGTCATTCTGAGAATAGT
GTATGCGGCGACCGAGTTGCTCTTGCCCGGCGTCAATACGGGATAATACCGCGCCACATAGCAGAACTTT
AAAAGTGCTCATCATTGGAAAACGTTCTTCGGGGCGAAAACTCTCAAGGATCTTACCGCTGTTGAGATCC
AGTTCGATGTAACCCACTCGTGCACCCAACTGATCTTCAGCATCTTTTACTTTCACCAGCGTTTCTGGGT
GAGCAAAAACAGGAAGGCAAAATGCCGCAAAAAAGGGAATAAGGGCGACACGGAAATGTTGAATACTCAT
ACTCTTCCTTTTTCAATATTATTGAAGCATTTATCAGGGTTATTGTCTCATGAGCGGATACATATTTGAA
TGTATTTAGAAAAATAAACAAATAGGGGTTCCGCGCACATTTCCCCGAAAAGTGCCACCTG
[124 nt withheld, positions 4962-5085]
C
[91 nt withheld, positions 5087-5177]
A
[49 nt withheld, positions 5179-5227]
CCTTTGACGTTGGAGTCCACGTTCTTT
[37 nt withheld, positions 5255-5291]
ACCCTATCTCGGTCTATTCTTTTGATTTATAAGGGATTTTGCCGATTTCGGCCTATTGGTTAAAAAATGA
GCTGATTTAACAAAAATTTAACGCGAATTTTAACAAAATATTAACGCTTACAATTTGCCATTCGCCATTC
AGGCTGCGCAACTGTTGGGAAGGGCGATCGGTGCGGGCCTCTTCGCTATTACGCCAGCCCAAGCTACCAT
GATAAGTAAGTAATATTAAGGTACGGGAGGTACTTGGAGCGGCCGCAATAAAATATCTTTATTTTCATTA
CATCTGTGTGTTGGTTTTTTGTGTG
Features (pLannotate 1.2.2; 13 found; start..end, strand, type, name):
     14..105     +  misc_feature   pause site: RNA polymerase II transcriptional pause signal from the human α2 globin gene
   1366..1511    +  promoter       HSV TK promoter: herpes simplex virus thymidine kinase promoter
   1589..1721    +  intron         chimeric intron: chimera between introns from human β-globin and immunoglobulin heavy chain genes
   1781..2497    +  CDS            Citrine: Citrine is a basic (constitutively fluorescent) yellow fluorescent protein published in 2001, derived from Aequorea victoria. It has moderate acid sensitivity.
   2671..2792    -  polyA_signal   SV40 poly(A) signal: SV40 polyadenylation signal
   2815..2883    -  CDS            large T antigen (fragment): large T antigen from SV40 (simian virus 40)
   2899..3031    +  CDS            TcR (fragment): tetracycline efflux protein; tet; confers resistance to tetracycline
   3211..3799    -  rep_origin     ori: high-copy-number ColE1/pMB1/pBR322/pUC origin of replication
   3970..4830    -  CDS            AmpR: β-lactamase; bla; confers resistance to ampicillin, carbenicillin, and related antibiotics
   4831..4935    -  promoter       AmpR promoter: bla
   4962..5390    +  rep_origin     f1 ori (sequence partly withheld): f1 bacteriophage origin of replication; arrow indicates direction of (+) strand synthesis
   5422..5489    -  CDS            lacZα (fragment): LacZα fragment of β-galactosidase; lacZ fragment
   5548..5596    +  polyA_signal   poly(A) signal: synthetic polyadenylation signal
