[The description below was written by a language model from this plasmid's Addgene catalogue record and pLannotate feature annotations shown in this document.]
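Description:
pTK_Msx1_enh_264_Citrine is an enhancer reporter plasmid built on the pTK_BsmBI_Citrine backbone and designed to test the regulatory activity of a candidate chicken (G. gallus) enhancer associated with Msx1. The roughly 1.1 kb genomic fragment, Msx1_enh_264, is not annotated in the feature tables. It presumably occupies the unannotated stretch between the upstream transcriptional insulation elements and the herpes simplex virus thymidine kinase minimal promoter. That promoter has little activity on its own, so expression of the downstream reporter depends on the cloned enhancer. Transcription runs through a chimeric β-globin/immunoglobulin intron, which generally improves mRNA processing and expression, into the coding sequence for the yellow fluorescent protein Citrine. An SV40 polyadenylation signal lies downstream of Citrine, although it is annotated on the opposite strand. A synthetic poly(A) signal and an RNA polymerase II pause site from the human α2 globin gene lie upstream of the enhancer position, where they reduce read-through transcription from the backbone that could give spurious reporter signal.

The plasmid is maintained in E. coli with ampicillin selection (β-lactamase under its own promoter). It carries a ColE1/pUC-type origin, which the annotation calls high copy although the catalogue entry lists the plasmid as low copy. An f1 origin is also present, and short fragments of lacZα, the tetracycline resistance gene and SV40 large T antigen appear to be non-functional cloning remnants. The two sequence records, both 5,596 nt, carry the same features and differ only in their start coordinate. The construct comes from work reconstructing the neural crest gene regulatory network in vivo, where Citrine fluorescence would report where and when the enhancer is active. The record does not state the delivery method.
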