Addgene plasmid #130610: pTK_Msx1_enh_264_Citrine
Purpose: enhancer reporter
Depositing lab: Tatjana Sauka-Spengler. Depositing organization: University of Oxford. Publication: Reconstruction of the Global Neural Crest Gene Regulatory Network In Vivo. Williams RM, Candido-Ferreira I, Repapi E, Gavriouchkina D, Senanayake U, Ling ITC, Telenius J, Taylor S, Hughes J, Sauka-Spengler T. Dev Cell. 2019 Oct 21;51(2):255-276.e7. doi: 10.1016/j.devcel.2019.10.003. PubMed 31639368.
Backbone
  Vector backbone: pTK_BsmBI_Citrine
  Backbone size w/o insert (bp): 4670
  Vector type: enhancer reporter
Growth in bacteria
  Bacterial resistance: Ampicillin, 100 μg/mL
  Growth temperature: 37°C
  Growth strain: DH5alpha
  Copy number: Low Copy
Gene/Insert
  Gene/Insert name: Msx1_enh_264
  Species: G. gallus (chicken)
  Insert size (bp): 1100
  Promoter: thymidine kinase minimal promoter
  Cloning method: Restriction Enzyme; 5′ cloning site Unknown (unknown if destroyed)
  Sequencing primers: 5′ pTK forward CTAGCAAAATAGGCTGTCCC; 3′ pTK reverse ATATTTCTTCCGGGGACACC
Terms and licenses: Academic/Nonprofit Terms; Industry Terms: Not Available to Industry
How to cite: pTK_Msx1_enh_264_Citrine was a gift from Tatjana Sauka-Spengler (Addgene plasmid # 130610 ; http://n2t.net/addgene:130610 ; RRID:Addgene_130610)
